Addgene plasmid #62362: pJW1508
Purpose: pFA6a BirA-mVenus-SSH1::HIS5
Depositing lab: Jonathan Weissman. Depositing organization: University of California, San Francisco (UCSF). Publication: Principles of ER cotranslational translocation revealed by proximity-specific ribosome profiling. Jan CH, Williams CC, Weissman JS. Science. 2014 Nov 7;346(6210):1257521. doi: 10.1126/science.1257521. Epub 2014 Nov 6. PubMed 25378630.
Backbone
  Vector backbone: pFA6a
  Total vector size (bp): 7805
  Vector type: Yeast Expression
  Selectable markers: HIS5
Growth in bacteria
  Bacterial resistance: Ampicillin, 100 μg/mL
  Growth temperature: 37°C
  Growth strain: DH5alpha
  Copy number: High Copy
Gene/Insert
  Gene/Insert name: BirA-mVenus-Ssh1
  Species: S. cerevisiae (budding yeast)
  Promoter: Gal1
  Tag / fusion protein: BirA-mVenus (N terminal on insert)
  Cloning method: Gibson Cloning
  Sequencing primers: 5′ oCW133
Terms and licenses: Academic/Nonprofit Terms; Industry Terms: Not Available to Industry
How to cite: pJW1508 was a gift from Jonathan Weissman (Addgene plasmid # 62362 ; http://n2t.net/addgene:62362 ; RRID:Addgene_62362)
