[The description below was written by a language model from this plasmid's Addgene catalogue record and pLannotate feature annotations shown in this document.]
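Description:
pJW1508 is a 7.8 kb yeast expression construct built on the pFA6a backbone, the family of E. coli plasmids commonly used as templates or donors for PCR-based and integrative modification of the S. cerevisiae genome. It is maintained in bacteria through a high-copy ColE1/pUC-type origin and an ampicillin resistance gene (β-lactamase with its native promoter). No yeast replication origin or centromere is annotated, which fits the integrative nature of pFA6a vectors, although the record does not state how the cassette is introduced or where it is targeted. Selection in yeast relies on the Schizosaccharomyces pombe his5 gene, which complements S. cerevisiae his3 mutations and is driven by the Ashbya gossypii TEF promoter and terminator. Short T7 and SP6 promoters and fragments of lacI, rop and bom are backbone remnants.

The payload is a three-part fusion under the galactose-inducible, Gal4-regulated GAL1,10 promoter: the E. coli biotin ligase BirA, followed by the yellow fluorescent protein Venus (recorded as mVenus), followed by the yeast SSH1 coding sequence. Ssh1 is the core subunit of an ER translocon complex thought to act in cotranslational protein import. The SSH1 reading frame runs to the end of the numbered circular sequence, so the ADH1 terminator at the start of the map lies directly downstream and presumably terminates the fusion transcript.

Fusing BirA to Ssh1 anchors the ligase at this translocon, while Venus allows localization and expression to be checked by fluorescence. The associated publication concerns proximity-specific ribosome profiling of ER cotranslational translocation, suggesting that the localized BirA is used to biotinylate nearby ribosomes carrying an acceptor tag, though the record itself does not detail this.
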