Features (pLannotate 1.2.2; 16 found; start..end, strand, type, name):
     21..208     +  terminator     ADH1 terminator: S. cerevisiae ADH1; transcription terminator for the S. cerevisiae alcohol dehydrogenase 1 (ADH1) gene
    283..626     +  promoter       TEF promoter: Ashbya gossypii TEF promoter
    627..1280    +  CDS            S. pombe his5: imidazoleglycerol-phosphate dehydratase, required for histidine biosynthesis; Schizosaccharomyces pombe his5; yeast auxotrophic marker; corresponds to S. cerevisiae HIS3
   1286..1483    +  terminator     TEF terminator: Ashbya gossypii TEF terminator
   1588..1606    -  promoter       T7 promoter: promoter for bacteriophage T7 RNA polymerase
   1628..1681    -  CDS            lacI (fragment): lac repressor; lacI; The lac repressor binds to the lac operator to inhibit transcription in E. coli. This inhibition can be relieved by adding lactose or isopropyl-β-D-thiogalactopyranoside (IPTG).
   1864..2452    -  rep_origin     ori: high-copy-number ColE1/pMB1/pBR322/pUC origin of replication
   2623..3483    -  CDS            AmpR: β-lactamase; bla; confers resistance to ampicillin, carbenicillin, and related antibiotics
   3484..3588    -  promoter       AmpR promoter: bla
   3683..3718    +  CDS            rop (fragment): Rop protein, which maintains plasmids at low copy number; rop
   3820..3871    +  misc_feature   bom (fragment): basis of mobility region from pBR322
   3934..3952    +  promoter       SP6 promoter: promoter for bacteriophage SP6 RNA polymerase
   3995..4620    +  promoter       GAL1,10 promoter: GAL1 and GAL10 genes of S. cerevisiae; divergent inducible promoter, regulated by Gal4
   4620..5582    +  CDS            birA: BIRA_ECOLI - Also known as bioR, dhbB. Experimental evidence at protein level: Swiss-Prot protein existence level 1. Acts both as a biotin--[acetyl-CoA-carboxylase] ligase and a biotin-operon repressor. In the presence of ATP, BirA activates biotin to form the BirA-biotinyl-5'-adenylate (BirA-bio-5'-AMP or holoBirA) complex. HoloBirA can either transfer the biotinyl moiety to the biotin carboxyl carrier protein (BCCP) subunit of acetyl-CoA carboxylase, or bind to the biotin operator site and inhibit transcription of the operon. From Escherichia coli (strain K12).
   5601..6311    +  CDS            Venus: Venus is a basic (constitutively fluorescent) yellow fluorescent protein published in 2002, derived from Aequorea victoria. It is reported to be a rapidly-maturing weak dimer with moderate acid sensitivity.
   6387..7802    +  CDS            SSH1: SSH1_YEAST - Experimental evidence at protein level: Swiss-Prot protein existence level 1. Part of the Ssh1 complex, which probably is the major component of a channel-forming translocon complex that may function exclusively in the cotranslational pathway of protein endoplasmic reticulum (ER) import. From Saccharomyces cerevisiae (strain ATCC 204508 / S288c) (Baker's yeast).
>Addgene plasmid #62362 | pJW1508 | depositor full sequence | sequence record 102365 | pJW1508 sequence 7805 bps
GGCGCGCCACTTCTAAATAAGCGAATTTCTTATGATTTATGATTTTTATTATTAAATAAGTTATAAAAAA
AATAAGTGTATACAAATTTTAAAGTGACTCTTAGGTTTTAAAACGAAAATTCTTATTCTTGAGTAACTCT
TTCCTGTAGGTCAGGTTGCTTTCTCAGGTATAGTATGAGGTCGCTCTTATTGACCACACCTCTACCGGCA
GATCCGCTAGGGATAACAGGGTAATATAGATCTGTTTAGCTTGCCTCGTCCCCGCCGGGTCACCCGGCCA
GCGACATGGAGGCCCAGAATACCCTCCTTGACAGTCTTGACGTGCGCAGCTCAGGGGCATGATGTGACTG
TCGCCCGTACATTTAGCCCATACATCCCCATGTATAATCATTTGCATCCATACATTTTGATGGCCGCACG
GCGCGAAGCAAAAATTACGGCTCCTCGCTGCAGACCTGCGAGCAGGGAAACGCTCCCCTCACAGACGCGT
TGAATTGTCCCCACGCCGCGCCCCTGTAGAGAAATATAAAAGGTTAGGATTTGCCACTGAGGTTCTTCTT
TCATATACTTCCTTTTAAAATCTTGCTAGGATACAGTTCTCACATCACATCCGAACATAAACAACCATGG
GTAGGAGGGCTTTTGTAGAAAGAAATACGAACGAAACGAAAATCAGCGTTGCCATCGCTTTGGACAAAGC
TCCCTTACCTGAAGAGTCGAATTTTATTGATGAACTTATAACTTCCAAGCATGCAAACCAAAAGGGAGAA
CAAGTAATCCAAGTAGACACGGGAATTGGATTCTTGGATCACATGTATCATGCACTGGCTAAACATGCAG
GCTGGAGCTTACGACTTTACTCAAGAGGTGATTTAATCATCGATGATCATCACACTGCAGAAGATACTGC
TATTGCACTTGGTATTGCATTCAAGCAGGCTATGGGTAACTTTGCCGGCGTTAAAAGATTTGGACATGCT
TATTGTCCACTTGACGAAGCTCTTTCTAGAAGCGTAGTTGACTTGTCGGGACGGCCCTATGCTGTTATCG
ATTTGGGATTAAAGCGTGAAAAGGTTGGGGAATTGTCCTGTGAAATGATCCCTCACTTACTATATTCCTT
TTCGGTAGCAGCTGGAATTACTTTGCATGTTACCTGCTTATATGGTAGTAATGACCATCATCGTGCTGAA
AGCGCTTTTAAATCTCTGGCTGTTGCCATGCGCGCGGCTACTAGTCTTACTGGAAGTTCTGAAGTCCCAA
GCACGAAGGGAGTGTTGTAAAGAGTACTGACAATAAAAAGATTCTTGTTTTCAAGAACTTGTCATTTGTA
TAGTTTTTTTATATTGTAGTTGTTCTATTTTAATCAAATGTTAGCGTGATTTATATTTTTTTTCGCCTCG
ACATCATCTGCCCAGATGCGAAGTTAAGTGCGCAGAAAGTAATATCATGCGTCAATCGTATGTGAATGCT
GGTCGCTATACTGCTGTCGATTCGATACTAACGCCGCCATCCAGTTTAAACGAGCTCGAATTCATCGATG
ATATCAGATCCACTAGTGGCCTATGCGGCCGCGGATCTGCCGGTCTCCCTATAGTGAGTCGTATTAATTT
CGATAAGCCAGGTTAACCTGCATTAATGAATCGGCCAACGCGCGGGGAGAGGCGGTTTGCGTATTGGGCG
CTCTTCCGCTTCCTCGCTCACTGACTCGCTGCGCTCGGTCGTTCGGCTGCGGCGAGCGGTATCAGCTCAC
TCAAAGGCGGTAATACGGTTATCCACAGAATCAGGGGATAACGCAGGAAAGAACATGTGAGCAAAAGGCC
AGCAAAAGGCCAGGAACCGTAAAAAGGCCGCGTTGCTGGCGTTTTTCCATAGGCTCCGCCCCCCTGACGA
GCATCACAAAAATCGACGCTCAAGTCAGAGGTGGCGAAACCCGACAGGACTATAAAGATACCAGGCGTTT
CCCCCTGGAAGCTCCCTCGTGCGCTCTCCTGTTCCGACCCTGCCGCTTACCGGATACCTGTCCGCCTTTC
TCCCTTCGGGAAGCGTGGCGCTTTCTCAATGCTCACGCTGTAGGTATCTCAGTTCGGTGTAGGTCGTTCG
CTCCAAGCTGGGCTGTGTGCACGAACCCCCCGTTCAGCCCGACCGCTGCGCCTTATCCGGTAACTATCGT
CTTGAGTCCAACCCGGTAAGACACGACTTATCGCCACTGGCAGCAGCCACTGGTAACAGGATTAGCAGAG
CGAGGTATGTAGGCGGTGCTACAGAGTTCTTGAAGTGGTGGCCTAACTACGGCTACACTAGAAGGACAGT
ATTTGGTATCTGCGCTCTGCTGAAGCCAGTTACCTTCGGAAAAAGAGTTGGTAGCTCTTGATCCGGCAAA
CAAACCACCGCTGGTAGCGGTGGTTTTTTTGTTTGCAAGCAGCAGATTACGCGCAGAAAAAAAGGATCTC
AAGAAGATCCTTTGATCTTTTCTACGGGGTCTGACGCTCAGTGGAACGAAAACTCACGTTAAGGGATTTT
GGTCATGAGATTATCAAAAAGGATCTTCACCTAGATCCTTTTAAATTAAAAATGAAGTTTTAAATCAATC
TAAAGTATATATGAGTAAACTTGGTCTGACAGTTACCAATGCTTAATCAGTGAGGCACCTATCTCAGCGA
TCTGTCTATTTCGTTCATCCATAGTTGCCTGACTCCCCGTCGTGTAGATAACTACGATACGGGAGGGCTT
ACCATCTGGCCCCAGTGCTGCAATGATACCGCGAGACCCACGCTCACCGGCTCCAGATTTATCAGCAATA
AACCAGCCAGCCGGAAGGGCCGAGCGCAGAAGTGGTCCTGCAACTTTATCCGCCTCCATCCAGTCTATTA
ATTGTTGCCGGGAAGCTAGAGTAAGTAGTTCGCCAGTTAATAGTTTGCGCAACGTTGTTGCCATTGCTAC
AGGCATCGTGGTGTCACGCTCGTCGTTTGGTATGGCTTCATTCAGCTCCGGTTCCCAACGATCAAGGCGA
GTTACATGATCCCCCATGTTGTGCAAAAAAGCGGTTAGCTCCTTCGGTCCTCCGATCGTTGTCAGAAGTA
AGTTGGCCGCAGTGTTATCACTCATGGTTATGGCAGCACTGCATAATTCTCTTACTGTCATGCCATCCGT
AAGATGCTTTTCTGTGACTGGTGAGTACTCAACCAAGTCATTCTGAGAATAGTGTATGCGGCGACCGAGT
TGCTCTTGCCCGGCGTCAATACGGGATAATACCGCGCCACATAGCAGAACTTTAAAAGTGCTCATCATTG
GAAAACGTTCTTCGGGGCGAAAACTCTCAAGGATCTTACCGCTGTTGAGATCCAGTTCGATGTAACCCAC
TCGTGCACCCAACTGATCTTCAGCATCTTTTACTTTCACCAGCGTTTCTGGGTGAGCAAAAACAGGAAGG
CAAAATGCCGCAAAAAAGGGAATAAGGGCGACACGGAAATGTTGAATACTCATACTCTTCCTTTTTCAAT
ATTATTGAAGCATTTATCAGGGTTATTGTCTCATGAGCGGATACATATTTGAATGTATTTAGAAAAATAA
ACAAATAGGGGTTCCGCGCACATTTCCCCGAAAAGTGCCACCTGACGTCTAAGAAACCATTATTATCATG
ACATTAACCTATAAAAATAGGCGTATCACGAGGCCCTTTCGTCTCGCGCGTTTCGGTGATGACGGTGAAA
ACCTCTGACACATGCAGCTCCCGGAGACGGTCACAGCTTGTCTGTAAGCGGATGCCGGGAGCAGACAAGC
CCGTCAGGGCGCGTCAGCGGGTGTTGGCGGGTGTCGGGGCTGGCTTAACTATGCGGCATCAGAGCAGATT
GTACTGAGAGTGCACCATATGGACATATTGTCGTTAGAACGCGGCTACAATTAATACATAACCTTATGTA
TCATACACATACGATTTAGGTGACACTATAGAACGCGGCCGCCAGCTGAAGCTTCGTACGCTGCAGGTCG
ACGGTTGGATGGACGCAAAGAAGTTTAATAATCATATTACATGGCATTACCACCATATACATATCCATAT
CTAATCTTACTTATATGTTGTGGAAATGTAAAGAGCCCCATTATCTTAGCCTAAAAAAACCTTCTCTTTG
GAACTTTCAGTAATACGCTTAACTGCTCATTGCTATATTGAAGTACGGATTAGAAGCCGCCGAGCGGGCG
ACAGCCCTCCGACGGAAGACTCTCCTCCGTGCGTCCTCGTCTTCACCGGTCGCGTTCCTGAAACGCAGAT
GTGCCTCGCGCCGCACTGCTCCGAACAATAAAGATTCTACAATACTAGCTTTTATGGTTATGAAGAGGAA
AAATTGGCAGTAACCTGGCCCCACAAACCTTCAAATTAACGAATCAAATTAACAACCATAGGATGATAAT
GCGATTAGTTTTTTAGCCTTATTTCTGGGGTAATTAATCAGCGAAGCGATGATTTTTGATCTATTAACAG
ATATATAAATGGAAAAGCTGCATAACCACTTTAACTAATACTTTCAACATTTTCAGTTTGTATTACTTCT
TATTCAAATGTCATAAAAGTATCAACAAAAAATTGTTAATATACCTCTATACTTTAACGTCAAGGAGAAA
TGAAGGATAACACCGTGCCACTGAAATTGATTGCCCTGTTAGCGAACGGTGAATTTCACTCTGGCGAGCA
GTTGGGTGAAACGCTGGGAATGAGCCGGGCGGCTATTAATAAACACATTCAGACACTGCGTGACTGGGGC
GTTGATGTCTTTACCGTTCCGGGTAAAGGATACAGCCTGCCTGAGCCTATCCAGTTACTTAATGCTAAAC
AGATATTGGGTCAGCTGGATGGCGGTAGTGTAGCCGTGCTGCCAGTGATTGACTCCACGAATCAGTACCT
TCTTGATCGTATCGGAGAGCTTAAATCGGGCGATGCTTGCATTGCAGAATACCAGCAGGCTGGCCGTGGT
CGCCGGGGTCGGAAATGGTTTTCGCCTTTTGGCGCAAACTTATATTTGTCGATGTTCTGGCGTCTGGAAC
AAGGCCCGGCGGCGGCGATTGGTTTAAGTCTGGTTATCGGTATCGTGATGGCGGAAGTATTACGCAAGCT
GGGTGCAGATAAAGTTCGTGTTAAATGGCCTAATGACCTCTATCTGCAGGATCGCAAGCTGGCAGGCATT
CTGGTGGAGCTGACTGGCAAAACTGGCGATGCGGCGCAAATAGTCATTGGAGCCGGGATCAACATGGCAA
TGCGCCGTGTTGAAGAGAGTGTCGTTAATCAGGGGTGGATCACGCTGCAGGAAGCGGGGATCAATCTCGA
TCGTAATACGTTGGCGGCCATGCTAATACGTGAATTACGTGCTGCGTTGGAACTCTTCGAACAAGAAGGA
TTGGCACCTTATCTGTCGCGCTGGGAAAAGCTGGATAATTTTATTAATCGCCCAGTGAAACTTATCATTG
GTGATAAAGAAATATTTGGCATTTCACGCGGAATAGACAAACAGGGGGCTTTATTACTTGAGCAGGATGG
AATAATAAAACCCTGGATGGGCGGTGAAATATCCCTGCGTAGTGCAGAAAAAGCTGGTTTAATTAACATG
TCTAAAGGTGAAGAATTATTCACTGGTGTTGTCCCAATTTTGGTTGAATTAGATGGTGATGTTAATGGTC
ACAAATTTTCTGTCTCCGGTGAAGGTGAAGGTGATGCTACTTACGGTAAATTGACCTTAAAATTGATTTG
TACTACTGGTAAATTGCCAGTTCCATGGCCAACCTTAGTCACTACTTTAGGTTATGGTTTGCAATGTTTT
GCTAGATACCCAGATCATATGAAACAACATGACTTTTTCAAGTCTGCCATGCCAGAAGGTTATGTTCAAG
AAAGAACTATTTTTTTCAAAGATGACGGTAACTACAAGACCAGAGCTGAAGTCAAGTTTGAAGGTGATAC
CTTAGTTAATAGAATCGAATTAAAAGGTATTGATTTTAAAGAAGATGGTAACATTTTAGGTCACAAATTG
GAATACAACTATAACTCTCACAATGTTTACATCACTGCTGACAAACAAAAGAATGGTATCAAAGCTAACT
TCAAAATTAGACACAACATTGAAGATGGTGGTGTTCAATTAGCTGACCATTATCAACAAAATACTCCAAT
TGGTGATGGTCCAGTCTTGTTACCAGACAACCATTACTTATCCTATCAATCTGCCTTATCCAAAGATCCA
AACGAAAAGAGAGACCACATGGTCTTGTTAGAATTTGTTACTGCTGCTGGTATTACCCATGGTATGGATG
AATTGTACAAAGGTGGTAGTGGTGGTAGTGGTATGTCTGGTTTTCGTCTAATTGATATCGTTAAGCCTAT
CCTACCGATTTTACCGGAAGTTGAGTTACCTTTTGAAAAATTACCATTTGATGACAAGATTGTCTATACT
ATTTTTGCAGGGTTAATTTACCTTTTTGCACAATTCCCACTTGTTGGTTTGCCCAAAGCTACCACACCTA
ATGTTAATGACCCCATTTATTTTCTAAGAGGTGTATTTGGGTGTGAACCAAGAACCTTGCTAGAATTTGG
CCTTTTTCCCAACATTTCTAGTGGGTTAATCTTACAATTATTAGCCGGTTTGAAAGTAATTAAAGTTAAT
TTCAAGATCCAAAGTGATAGAGAATTATTTCAAAGCTTAACAAAAGTTTTTGCCATTGTTCAGTATGTGA
TTTTGACCAACATTTTCATATTTGCAGGTTATTTTGGTGATGATTTATCTGTGGTACAGATCGGGTTGAT
CAACTTTCAATTGGTCGGTGCTGGCATATTCACCACTTTGTTAGCTGAAGTCATCGATAAAGGATTTGGA
TTTTCTTCTGGAGCTATGATAATCAACACTGTGGTAATCGCCACTAACTTGGTGGCTGATACTTTTGGTG
TTTCTCAAATTAAAGTTGGCGAGGACGACCAAACCGAAGCCCAAGGTGCCCTAATCAATTTGATTCAAGG
TTTAAGATCTAAGCACAAGACATTTATTGGCGGCATCATCTCTGCATTCAACAGAGACTATCTACCAAAC
TTGACAACTACTATTATAGTTTTGGCAATTGCCATTATTGTGTGCTATTTGCAAAGTGTCCGTGTAGAAT
TGCCAATCAGATCAACAAGAGCCCGTGGTACAAACAATGTTTACCCAATTAAGCTACTATACACTGGCTG
TTTATCTGTTTTGTTTTCTTACACCATCTTGTTCTACATCCACATTTTTGCTTTCGTTTTAATTCAATTG
GTTGCCAAGAATGAACCAACTCACATCATCTGCAAAATAATGGGCCACTATGAGAATGCTAATAATCTTT
TAGCAGTCCCAACCTTCCCATTATCTCTTTTGGCTCCACCAACATCTTTCTTCAAAGGTGTCACTCAACA
ACCTTTAACCTTCATCACCTATTCCGCCTTTATATTGGTTACTGGTATTTGGTTTGCTGATAAGTGGCAG
GCTATTTCAGGTTCCTCTGCTCGTGATGTAGCCTTGGAATTCAAAGACCAAGGTATCACTTTGATGGGAC
GCAGAGAACAGAATGTCGCTAAAGAATTGAACAAAGTCATTCCAATCGCAGCTGTTACGGGTGCATCCGT
CTTAAGTTTGATCACCGTTATCGGTGAATCTTTGGGTTTGAAAGGTAAAGCTGCTGGTATAGTTGTTGGC
ATTGCTGGTGGGTTTTCTTTGCTAGAAGTCATTACCATTGAATACCAACAAAGTGGCGGTCAAAGTGCTT
TGAATCAAGTCTTGGGTGTTCCAGGTGCTATGTAA
