>Addgene plasmid #62362 | pJW1508 | addgene partial sequence | sequence record 106435 | GAL1 5'-AATATACCTCTATACTTTAACGTC-3'
AATTGATTGCCCTGTTAGCGAACGGTGAATTTCACTCTGGCGAGCAGTTGGGTGAAACGCTGGGAATGAG
CCGGGCGGCTATTAATAAACACATTCAGACACTGCGTGACTGGGGCGTTGATGTCTTTACCGTTCCGGGT
AAAGGATACAGCCTGCCTGAGCCTATCCAGTTACTTAATGCTAAACAGATATTGGGTCAGCTGGATGGCG
GTAGTGTAGCCGTGCTGCCAGTGATTGACTCCACGAATCAGTACCTTCTTGATCGTATCGGAGAGCTTAA
ATCGGGCGATGCTTGCATTGCAGAATACCAGCAGGCTGGCCGTGGTCGCCGGGGTCGGAAATGGTTTTCG
CCTTTTGGCGCAAACTTATATTTGTCGATGTTCTGGCGTCTGGAACAAGGCCCGGCGGCGGCGATTGGTT
TAAGTCTGGTTATCGGTATCGTGATGGCGGAAGTATTACGCAAGCTGGGTGCAGATAAAGTTCGTGTTAA
ATGGCCTAATGACCTCTATCTGCAGGATCGCAAGCTGGCAGGCATTCTGGTGGAGCTGACTGGCAAAACT
GGCGATGCGGCGCAAATAGTCATTGGAGCCGGGATCAACATGGCAATGCGCCGTGTTGAAGAGAGTGTCG
TTAATCAGGGGTGGATCACGCTGCAGGAAGCGGGGATCAATCTCGATCGTAATACGTTGGCGGCCATGCT
AATACGTGAATTACGTGCTGCGTTGGAACTCTTCGAACAAGAAGGATTGGCACCTTATCTGTCGCGCTGG
GAAAAGCTGGATAATTTTATTAATCGCCCAGTGAAACTTATCATTGGTGATAAAGAAATATTTGGCATTT
CACGCGGAATAGACAAACAGG
