>Addgene plasmid #62362 | pJW1508 | addgene partial sequence | sequence record 108453 | pHybLex_rev 5'-GAGTCACTTTAAAATTTGTATACAC-3'
AATAAAAATCATAAATCATAAGAAATTCGCTTATTTAGAAGTGGCGCGCCTTACATAGCACCTGGAACAC
CCAAGACTTGATTCAAAGCACTTTGACCGCCACTTTGTTGGTATTCAATGGTAATGACTTCTAGCAAAGA
AAACCCACCAGCAATGCCAACAACTATACCAGCAGCTTTACCTTTCAAACCCAAAGATTCACCGATAACG
GTGATCAAACTTAAGACGGAAGCACCCGTAACAGCTGCGATTGGAATGACTTTGTTCAATTCTTTAGCGA
CATTCTGTTCTCTGCGTCCCATCAAAGTGATACCTTGGTCTTTGAATTCCAAGGCTACATCACGAGCAGA
GGAACCTGAAATAGCCTGCCACTTATCAGCAAACCAAATACCAGTAACCAATATAAAGGCGGAATAGGTG
ATGAAGGTTAAAGGTTGTTGAGTGACACCTTTGAAGAAAGATGTTGGTGGAGCCAAAAGAGATAATGGGA
AGGTTGGGACTGCTAAAAGATTATTAGCATTCTCATAGTGGCCCATTATTTTGCAGATGATGTGAGTTGG
TTCATTCTTGGCAACCAATTGAATTAAAACGAAAGCAAAAATGTGGATGTAGAACAAGATGGTGTAAGAA
AACAAAACAGATAAACAGCCAGTGTATAGTAGCTTAATTGGGTAAACATTGTTTGTACCACGGGCTCTTG
TTGATCTGATTGGCAATTCTACACGGACACTTTGCAAATAGCACACAATAATGGCAATTGCCAAAACTAT
AATAGTAGTTGTCAAGTTTGGTAGATAGTCTCTGTTGAATGCAGAGATGATGCCGCCAATAAATGTCTTG
TGCTTAGATCTTAA
