>Addgene plasmid #62362 | pJW1508 | addgene partial sequence | sequence record 110026 | yGFP-R 5'-GCATCACCTTCACCTTCACC-3'
ACCAAAATTGGGACAACACCAGTGAATAATTCTTCACCTTTAGACATGTTAATTAAACCAGCTTTTTCTG
CACTACGCAGGGATATTTCACCGCCCATCCAGGGTTTTATTATTCCATCCTGCTCAAGTAATAAAGCCCC
CTGTTTGTCTATTCCGCGTGAAATGCCAAATATTTCTTTATCACCAATGATAAGTTTCACTGGGCGATTA
ATAAAATTATCCAGCTTTTCCCAGCGCGACAGATAAGGTGCCAATCCTTCTTGTTCGAAGAGTTCCAACG
CAGCACGTAATTCACGTATTAGCATGGCCGCCAACGTATTACGATCGAGATTGATCCCCGCTTCCTGCAG
CGTGATCCACCCCTGATTAACGACACTCTCTTCAACACGGCGCATTGCCATGTTGATCCCGGCTCCAATG
ACTATTTGCGCCGCATCGCCAGTTTTGCCAGTCAGCTCCACCAGAATGCCTGCCAGCTTGCGATCCTGCA
GATAGAGGTCATTAGGCCATTTAACACGAACTTTATCTGCACCCAGCTTGCGTAATACTTCCGCCATCAC
GATACCGATAACCAGACTTAAACCAATCGCCGCCGCCGGGCCTTGTTCCAGACGCCAGAACATCGACAAA
TATAAGTTTGCGCCAAAAGGCGAAAACCATTTCCGACCCCGGCGACCACGGCCAGCCTGCTGGTATTCTG
CAATGCAAGCATCGCCCGATTTAAGCTCTCCGATACGATCAAGAAGGTACTGATTCGTGGAGTCAATCAC
TGGCAGCACGGCTACACTACCGCCATCCAGCTGACCCAATATCTGTTTAGCATTAAGTAACTGGATAGGC
TCAGGCAGGCTGTATCC
